>Addgene plasmid #139087 | pCC_02 - hU6-BsmBI-sgRNA(E+F)-barcode-EFS-Cas9NG-NLS-2A-Puro-WPRE | addgene full sequence | sequence record 273883 | Addgene NGS Result
GTCGACGGATCGGGAGATCTCCCGATCCCCTATGGTGCACTCTCAGTACAATCTGCTCTGATGCCGCATA
GTTAAGCCAGTATCTGCTCCCTGCTTGTGTGTTGGAGGTCGCTGAGTAGTGCGCGAGCAAAATTTAAGCT
ACAACAAGGCAAGGCTTGACCGACAATTGCATGAAGAATCTGCTTAGGGTTAGGCGTTTTGCGCTGCTTC
GCGATGTACGGGCCAGATATACGCGTTGACATTGATTATTGACTAGTTATTAATAGTAATCAATTACGGG
GTCATTAGTTCATAGCCCATATATGGAGTTCCGCGTTACATAACTTACGGTAAATGGCCCGCCTGGCTGA
CCGCCCAACGACCCCCGCCCATTGACGTCAATAATGACGTATGTTCCCATAGTAACGCCAATAGGGACTT
TCCATTGACGTCAATGGGTGGAGTATTTACGGTAAACTGCCCACTTGGCAGTACATCAAGTGTATCATAT
GCCAAGTACGCCCCCTATTGACGTCAATGACGGTAAATGGCCCGCCTGGCATTATGCCCAGTACATGACC
TTATGGGACTTTCCTACTTGGCAGTACATCTACGTATTAGTCATCGCTATTACCATGGTGATGCGGTTTT
GGCAGTACATCAATGGGCGTGGATAGCGGTTTGACTCACGGGGATTTCCAAGTCTCCACCCCATTGACGT
CAATGGGAGTTTGTTTTGGCACCAAAATCAACGGGACTTTCCAAAATGTCGTAACAACTCCGCCCCATTG
ACGCAAATGGGCGGTAGGCGTGTACGGTGGGAGGTCTATATAAGCAGCGCGTTTTGCCTGTACTGGGTCT
CTCTGGTTAGACCAGATCTGAGCCTGGGAGCTCTCTGGCTAACTAGGGAACCCACTGCTTAAGCCTCAAT
AAAGCTTGCCTTGAGTGCTTCAAGTAGTGTGTGCCCGTCTGTTGTGTGACTCTGGTAACTAGAGATCCCT
CAGACCCTTTTAGTCAGTGTGGAAAATCTCTAGCAGTGGCGCCCGAACAGGGACTTGAAAGCGAAAGGGA
AACCAGAGGAGCTCTCTCGACGCAGGACTCGGCTTGCTGAAGCGCGCACGGCAAGAGGCGAGGGGCGGCG
ACTGGTGAGTACGCCAAAAATTTTGACTAGCGGAGGCTAGAAGGAGAGAGATGGGTGCGAGAGCGTCAGT
ATTAAGCGGGGGAGAATTAGATCGCGATGGGAAAAAATTCGGTTAAGGCCAGGGGGAAAGAAAAAATATA
AATTAAAACATATAGTATGGGCAAGCAGGGAGCTAGAACGATTCGCAGTTAATCCTGGCCTGTTAGAAAC
ATCAGAAGGCTGTAGACAAATACTGGGACAGCTACAACCATCCCTTCAGACAGGATCAGAAGAACTTAGA
TCATTATATAATACAGTAGCAACCCTCTATTGTGTGCATCAAAGGATAGAGATAAAAGACACCAAGGAAG
CTTTAGACAAGATAGAGGAAGAGCAAAACAAAAGTAAGACCACCGCACAGCAAGCGGCCGCTGATCTTCA
GACCTGGAGGAGGAGATATGAGGGACAATTGGAGAAGTGAATTATATAAATATAAAGTAGTAAAAATTGA
ACCATTAGGAGTAGCACCCACCAAGGCAAAGAGAAGAGTGGTGCAGAGAGAAAAAAGAGCAGTGGGAATA
GGAGCTTTGTTCCTTGGGTTCTTGGGAGCAGCAGGAAGCACTATGGGCGCAGCGTCAATGACGCTGACGG
TACAGGCCAGACAATTATTGTCTGGTATAGTGCAGCAGCAGAACAATTTGCTGAGGGCTATTGAGGCGCA
ACAGCATCTGTTGCAACTCACAGTCTGGGGCATCAAGCAGCTCCAGGCAAGAATCCTGGCTGTGGAAAGA
TACCTAAAGGATCAACAGCTCCTGGGGATTTGGGGTTGCTCTGGAAAACTCATTTGCACCACTGCTGTGC
CTTGGAATGCTAGTTGGAGTAATAAATCTCTGGAACAGATTTGGAATCACACGACCTGGATGGAGTGGGA
CAGAGAAATTAACAATTACACAAGCTTAATACACTCCTTAATTGAAGAATCGCAAAACCAGCAAGAAAAG
AATGAACAAGAATTATTGGAATTAGATAAATGGGCAAGTTTGTGGAATTGGTTTAACATAACAAATTGGC
TGTGGTATATAAAATTATTCATAATGATAGTAGGAGGCTTGGTAGGTTTAAGAATAGTTTTTGCTGTACT
TTCTATAGTGAATAGAGTTAGGCAGGGATATTCACCATTATCGTTTCAGACCCACCTCCCAACCCCGAGG
GGACCCGACAGGCCCGAAGGAATAGAAGAAGAAGGTGGAGAGAGAGACAGAGACAGATCCATTCGATTAG
TGAACGGATCGGCACTGCGTGCGCCAATTCTGCAGACAAATGGCAGTATTCATCCACAATTTTAAAAGAA
AAGGGGGGATTGGGGGGTACAGTGCAGGGGAAAGAATAGTAGACATAATAGCAACAGACATACAAACTAA
AGAATTACAAAAACAAATTACAAAAATTCAAAATTTTCGGGTTTATTACAGGGACAGCAGAGATCCAGTT
TGGTTAATTAAGGTACCGAGGGCCTATTTCCCATGATTCCTTCATATTTGCATATACGATACAAGGCTGT
TAGAGAGATAATTAGAATTAATTTGACTGTAAACACAAAGATATTAGTACAAAATACGTGACGTAGAAAG
TAATAATTTCTTGGGTAGTTTGCAGTTTTAAAATTATGTTTTAAAATGGACTATCATATGCTTACCGTAA
CTTGAAAGTATTTCGATTTCTTGGCTTTATATATCTTGTGGAAAGGACGAAACACCGGAGACGGACGTCT
CTGTTTAAGAGCTATGCTGGAAACAGCATAGCAAGTTTAAATAAGGCTAGTCCGTTATCAACTTGAAAAA
GTGGCACCGAGTCGGTGCTTTTTTTGAATTCATGGTCGCTAGCTAGGTCTTGAAAGGAGTGGGAATTGGC
TCCGGTGCCCGTCAGTGGGCAGAGCGCACATCGCCCACAGTCCCCGAGAAGTTGGGGGGAGGGGTCGGCA
ATTGATCCGGTGCCTAGAGAAGGTGGCGCGGGGTAAACTGGGAAAGTGATGTCGTGTACTGGCTCCGCCT
TTTTCCCGAGGGTGGGGGAGAACCGTATATAAGTGCAGTAGTCGCCGTGAACGTTCTTTTTCGCAACGGG
TTTGCCGCCAGAACACAGGACCGGTTCTAGAGCGCTGCCACCATGGACAAGAAGTACAGCATCGGCCTGG
ACATCGGCACCAACTCTGTGGGCTGGGCCGTGATCACCGACGAGTACAAGGTGCCCAGCAAGAAATTCAA
GGTGCTGGGCAACACCGACCGGCACAGCATCAAGAAGAACCTGATCGGAGCCCTGCTGTTCGACAGCGGC
GAAACAGCCGAGGCCACCCGGCTGAAGAGAACCGCCAGAAGAAGATACACCAGACGGAAGAACCGGATCT
GCTATCTGCAAGAGATCTTCAGCAACGAGATGGCCAAGGTGGACGACAGCTTCTTCCACAGACTGGAAGA
GTCCTTCCTGGTGGAAGAGGATAAGAAGCACGAGCGGCACCCCATCTTCGGCAACATCGTGGACGAGGTG
GCCTACCACGAGAAGTACCCCACCATCTACCACCTGAGAAAGAAACTGGTGGACAGCACCGACAAGGCCG
ACCTGCGGCTGATCTATCTGGCCCTGGCCCACATGATCAAGTTCCGGGGCCACTTCCTGATCGAGGGCGA
CCTGAACCCCGACAACAGCGACGTGGACAAGCTGTTCATCCAGCTGGTGCAGACCTACAACCAGCTGTTC
GAGGAAAACCCCATCAACGCCAGCGGCGTGGACGCCAAGGCCATCCTGTCTGCCAGACTGAGCAAGAGCA
GACGGCTGGAAAATCTGATCGCCCAGCTGCCCGGCGAGAAGAAGAATGGCCTGTTCGGAAACCTGATTGC
CCTGAGCCTGGGCCTGACCCCCAACTTCAAGAGCAACTTCGACCTGGCCGAGGATGCCAAACTGCAGCTG
AGCAAGGACACCTACGACGACGACCTGGACAACCTGCTGGCCCAGATCGGCGACCAGTACGCCGACCTGT
TTCTGGCCGCCAAGAACCTGTCCGACGCCATCCTGCTGAGCGACATCCTGAGAGTGAACACCGAGATCAC
CAAGGCCCCCCTGAGCGCCTCTATGATCAAGAGATACGACGAGCACCACCAGGACCTGACCCTGCTGAAA
GCTCTCGTGCGGCAGCAGCTGCCTGAGAAGTACAAAGAGATTTTCTTCGACCAGAGCAAGAACGGCTACG
CCGGCTACATTGACGGCGGAGCCAGCCAGGAAGAGTTCTACAAGTTCATCAAGCCCATCCTGGAAAAGAT
GGACGGCACCGAGGAACTGCTCGTGAAGCTGAACAGAGAGGACCTGCTGCGGAAGCAGCGGACCTTCGAC
AACGGCAGCATCCCCCACCAGATCCACCTGGGAGAGCTGCACGCCATTCTGCGGCGGCAGGAAGATTTTT
ACCCATTCCTGAAGGACAACCGGGAAAAGATCGAGAAGATCCTGACCTTCCGCATCCCCTACTACGTGGG
CCCTCTGGCCAGGGGAAACAGCAGATTCGCCTGGATGACCAGAAAGAGCGAGGAAACCATCACCCCCTGG
AACTTCGAGGAAGTGGTGGACAAGGGCGCTTCCGCCCAGAGCTTCATCGAGCGGATGACCAACTTCGATA
AGAACCTGCCCAACGAGAAGGTGCTGCCCAAGCACAGCCTGCTGTACGAGTACTTCACCGTGTATAACGA
GCTGACCAAAGTGAAATACGTGACCGAGGGAATGAGAAAGCCCGCCTTCCTGAGCGGCGAGCAGAAAAAG
GCCATCGTGGACCTGCTGTTCAAGACCAACCGGAAAGTGACCGTGAAGCAGCTGAAAGAGGACTACTTCA
AGAAAATCGAGTGCTTCGACTCCGTGGAAATCTCCGGCGTGGAAGATCGGTTCAACGCCTCCCTGGGCAC
ATACCACGATCTGCTGAAAATTATCAAGGACAAGGACTTCCTGGACAATGAGGAAAACGAGGACATTCTG
GAAGATATCGTGCTGACCCTGACACTGTTTGAGGACAGAGAGATGATCGAGGAACGGCTGAAAACCTATG
CCCACCTGTTCGACGACAAAGTGATGAAGCAGCTGAAGCGGCGGAGATACACCGGCTGGGGCAGGCTGAG
CCGGAAGCTGATCAACGGCATCCGGGACAAGCAGTCCGGCAAGACAATCCTGGATTTCCTGAAGTCCGAC
GGCTTCGCCAACAGAAACTTCATGCAGCTGATCCACGACGACAGCCTGACCTTTAAAGAGGACATCCAGA
AAGCCCAGGTGTCCGGCCAGGGCGATAGCCTGCACGAGCACATTGCCAATCTGGCCGGCAGCCCCGCCAT
TAAGAAGGGCATCCTGCAGACAGTGAAGGTGGTGGACGAGCTCGTGAAAGTGATGGGCCGGCACAAGCCC
GAGAACATCGTGATCGAAATGGCCAGAGAGAACCAGACCACCCAGAAGGGACAGAAGAACAGCCGCGAGA
GAATGAAGCGGATCGAAGAGGGCATCAAAGAGCTGGGCAGCCAGATCCTGAAAGAACACCCCGTGGAAAA
CACCCAGCTGCAGAACGAGAAGCTGTACCTGTACTACCTGCAGAATGGGCGGGATATGTACGTGGACCAG
GAACTGGACATCAACCGGCTGTCCGACTACGATGTGGACCATATCGTGCCTCAGAGCTTTCTTAAGGACG
ACTCCATCGACAACAAGGTGCTGACCAGAAGCGACAAGAACCGGGGCAAGAGCGACAACGTGCCCTCCGA
AGAGGTCGTGAAGAAGATGAAGAACTACTGGCGGCAGCTGCTGAACGCCAAGCTGATTACCCAGAGAAAG
TTCGACAATCTGACCAAGGCCGAGAGAGGCGGCCTGAGCGAACTGGATAAGGCCGGCTTCATCAAGAGAC
AGCTGGTGGAAACCCGGCAGATCACAAAGCACGTGGCACAGATCCTGGACTCCCGGATGAACACTAAGTA
CGACGAGAATGACAAGCTGATCCGGGAAGTGAAAGTGATCACCCTGAAGTCCAAGCTGGTGTCCGATTTC
CGGAAGGATTTCCAGTTTTACAAAGTGCGCGAGATCAACAACTACCACCACGCCCACGACGCCTACCTGA
ACGCCGTCGTGGGAACCGCCCTGATCAAAAAGTACCCTAAGCTGGAAAGCGAGTTCGTGTACGGCGACTA
CAAGGTGTACGACGTGCGGAAGATGATCGCCAAGAGCGAGCAGGAAATCGGCAAGGCTACCGCCAAGTAC
TTCTTCTACAGCAACATCATGAACTTTTTCAAGACCGAGATTACCCTGGCCAACGGCGAGATCCGGAAGC
GGCCTCTGATCGAGACAAACGGCGAAACCGGGGAGATCGTGTGGGATAAGGGCCGGGATTTTGCCACCGT
GCGGAAAGTGCTGAGCATGCCCCAAGTGAATATCGTGAAAAAGACCGAGGTGCAGACAGGCGGCTTCAGC
AAAGAGTCTATCCGGCCCAAGAGGAACAGCGATAAGCTGATCGCCAGAAAGAAGGACTGGGACCCTAAGA
AGTACGGCGGCTTCGTTAGCCCCACCGTGGCCTATTCTGTGCTGGTGGTGGCCAAAGTGGAAAAGGGCAA
GTCCAAGAAACTGAAGAGTGTGAAAGAGCTGCTGGGGATCACCATCATGGAAAGAAGCAGCTTCGAGAAG
AATCCCATCGACTTTCTGGAAGCCAAGGGCTACAAAGAAGTGAAAAAGGACCTGATCATCAAGCTGCCTA
AGTACTCCCTGTTCGAGCTGGAAAACGGCCGGAAGAGAATGCTGGCCTCTGCCCGGTTCCTGCAGAAGGG
AAACGAACTGGCCCTGCCCTCCAAATATGTGAACTTCCTGTACCTGGCCAGCCACTATGAGAAGCTGAAG
GGCTCCCCCGAGGATAATGAGCAGAAACAGCTGTTTGTGGAACAGCACAAGCACTACCTGGACGAGATCA
TCGAGCAGATCAGCGAGTTCTCCAAGAGAGTGATCCTGGCCGACGCTAATCTGGACAAAGTGCTGTCCGC
CTACAACAAGCACCGGGATAAGCCCATCAGAGAGCAGGCCGAGAATATCATCCACCTGTTTACCCTGACC
AATCTGGGAGCCCCTCGGGCCTTCAAGTACTTTGACACCACCATCGACCGGAAGGTGTACCGGAGCACCA
AAGAGGTGCTGGACGCCACCCTGATCCACCAGAGCATCACCGGCCTGTACGAGACACGGATCGACCTGTC
TCAGCTGGGAGGCGACAAGCGACCTGCCGCCACAAAGAAGGCTGGACAGGCTAAGAAGAAGAAAGATTAC
AAAGACGATGACGATAAGGGATCCGGCGCAACAAACTTCTCTCTGCTGAAACAAGCCGGAGATGTCGAAG
AGAATCCTGGACCGACCGAGTACAAGCCCACGGTGCGCCTCGCCACCCGCGACGACGTCCCCAGGGCCGT
ACGCACCCTCGCCGCCGCGTTCGCCGACTACCCCGCCACGCGCCACACCGTCGATCCGGACCGCCACATC
GAGCGGGTCACCGAGCTGCAAGAACTCTTCCTCACGCGCGTCGGGCTCGACATCGGCAAGGTGTGGGTCG
CGGACGACGGCGCCGCGGTGGCGGTCTGGACCACGCCGGAGAGCGTCGAAGCGGGGGCGGTGTTCGCCGA
GATCGGCCCGCGCATGGCCGAGTTGAGCGGTTCCCGGCTGGCCGCGCAGCAACAGATGGAAGGCCTCCTG
GCGCCGCACCGGCCCAAGGAGCCCGCGTGGTTCCTGGCCACCGTCGGAGTCTCGCCCGACCACCAGGGCA
AGGGTCTGGGCAGCGCCGTCGTGCTCCCCGGAGTGGAGGCGGCCGAGCGCGCCGGGGTGCCCGCCTTCCT
GGAGACCTCCGCGCCCCGCAACCTCCCCTTCTACGAGCGGCTCGGCTTCACCGTCACCGCCGACGTCGAG
GTGCCCGAAGGACCGCGCACCTGGTGCATGACCCGCAAGCCCGGTGCCTGAACGCGTTAAGTCGACAATC
AACCTCTGGATTACAAAATTTGTGAAAGATTGACTGGTATTCTTAACTATGTTGCTCCTTTTACGCTATG
TGGATACGCTGCTTTAATGCCTTTGTATCATGCTATTGCTTCCCGTATGGCTTTCATTTTCTCCTCCTTG
TATAAATCCTGGTTGCTGTCTCTTTATGAGGAGTTGTGGCCCGTTGTCAGGCAACGTGGCGTGGTGTGCA
CTGTGTTTGCTGACGCAACCCCCACTGGTTGGGGCATTGCCACCACCTGTCAGCTCCTTTCCGGGACTTT
CGCTTTCCCCCTCCCTATTGCCACGGCGGAACTCATCGCCGCCTGCCTTGCCCGCTGCTGGACAGGGGCT
CGGCTGTTGGGCACTGACAATTCCGTGGTGTTGTCGGGGAAATCATCGTCCTTTCCTTGGCTGCTCGCCT
GTGTTGCCACCTGGATTCTGCGCGGGACGTCCTTCTGCTACGTCCCTTCGGCCCTCAATCCAGCGGACCT
TCCTTCCCGCGGCCTGCTGCCGGCTCTGCGGCCTCTTCCGCGTCTTCGCCTTCGCCCTCAGACGAGTCGG
ATCTCCCTTTGGGCCGCCTCCCCGCGTCGACTTTAAGACCAATGACTTACAAGGCAGCTGTAGATCTTAG
CCACTTTTTAAAAGAAAAGGGGGGACTGGAAGGGCTAATTCACTCCCAACGAAGACAAGATCTGCTTTTT
GCTTGTACTGGGTCTCTCTGGTTAGACCAGATCTGAGCCTGGGAGCTCTCTGGCTAACTAGGGAACCCAC
TGCTTAAGCCTCAATAAAGCTTGCCTTGAGTGCTTCAAGTAGTGTGTGCCCGTCTGTTGTGTGACTCTGG
TAACTAGAGATCCCTCAGACCCTTTTAGTCAGTGTGGAAAATCTCTAGCAGGGCCCGTTTAAACCCGCTG
ATCAGCCTCGACTGTGCCTTCTAGTTGCCAGCCATCTGTTGTTTGCCCCTCCCCCGTGCCTTCCTTGACC
CTGGAAGGTGCCACTCCCACTGTCCTTTCCTAATAAAATGAGGAAATTGCATCGCATTGTCTGAGTAGGT
GTCATTCTATTCTGGGGGGTGGGGTGGGGCAGGACAGCAAGGGGGAGGATTGGGAAGACAATAGCAGGCA
TGCTGGGGATGCGGTGGGCTCTATGGCTTCTGAGGCGGAAAGAACCAGCTGGGGCTCTAGGGGGTATCCC
C
[124 nt withheld, positions 9312-9435]
C
[91 nt withheld, positions 9437-9527]
A
[49 nt withheld, positions 9529-9577]
CCTTTGACGTTGGAGTCCACGTTCTTT
[37 nt withheld, positions 9605-9641]
ACCCTATCTCGGTCTATTCTTTTGATTTATAAGGGATTTTGCCGATTTCGGCCTATTGGTTAAAAAATGA
GCTGATTTAACAAAAATTTAACGCGAATTAATTCTGTGGAATGTGTGTCAGTTAGGGTGTGGAAAGTCCC
CAGGCTCCCCAGCAGGCAGAAGTATGCAAAGCATGCATCTCAATTAGTCAGCAACCAGGTGTGGAAAGTC
CCCAGGCTCCCCAGCAGGCAGAAGTATGCAAAGCATGCATCTCAATTAGTCAGCAACCATAGTCCCGCCC
CTAACTCCGCCCATCCCGCCCCTAACTCCGCCCAGTTCCGCCCATTCTCCGCCCCATGGCTGACTAATTT
TTTTTATTTATGCAGAGGCCGAGGCCGCCTCTGCCTCTGAGCTATTCCAGAAGTAGTGAGGAGGCTTTTT
TGGAGGCCTAGGCTTTTGCAAAAAGCTCCCGGGAGCTTGTATATCCATTTTCGGATCTGATCAGCACGTG
TTGACAATTAATCATCGGCATAGTATATCGGCATAGTATAATACGACAAGGTGAGGAACTAAACCATGGC
CAAGTTGACCAGTGCCGTTCCGGTGCTCACCGCGCGCGACGTCGCCGGAGCGGTCGAGTTCTGGACCGAC
CGGCTCGGGTTCTCCCGGGACTTCGTGGAGGACGACTTCGCCGGTGTGGTCCGGGACGACGTGACCCTGT
TCATCAGCGCGGTCCAGGACCAGGTGGTGCCGGACAACACCCTGGCCTGGGTGTGGGTGCGCGGCCTGGA
CGAGCTGTACGCCGAGTGGTCGGAGGTCGTGTCCACGAACTTCCGGGACGCCTCCGGGCCGGCCATGACC
GAGATCGGCGAGCAGCCGTGGGGGCGGGAGTTCGCCCTGCGCGACCCGGCCGGCAACTGCGTGCACTTCG
TGGCCGAGGAGCAGGACTGACACGTGCTACGAGATTTCGATTCCACCGCCGCCTTCTATGAAAGGTTGGG
CTTCGGAATCGTTTTCCGGGACGCCGGCTGGATGATCCTCCAGCGCGGGGATCTCATGCTGGAGTTCTTC
GCCCACCCCAACTTGTTTATTGCAGCTTATAATGGTTACAAATAAAGCAATAGCATCACAAATTTCACAA
ATAAAGCATTTTTTTCACTGCATTCTAGTTGTGGTTTGTCCAAACTCATCAATGTATCTTATCATGTCTG
TATACCGTCGACCTCTAGCTAGAGCTTGGCGTAATCATGGTCATAGCTGTTTCCTGTGTGAAATTGTTAT
CCGCTCACAATTCCACACAACATACGAGCCGGAAGCATAAAGTGTAAAGCCTGGGGTGCCTAATGAGTGA
GCTAACTCACATTAATTGCGTTGCGCTCACTGCCCGCTTTCCAGTCGGGAAACCTGTCGTGCCAGCTGCA
TTAATGAATCGGCCAACGCGCGGGGAGAGGCGGTTTGCGTATTGGGCGCTCTTCCGCTTCCTCGCTCACT
GACTCGCTGCGCTCGGTCGTTCGGCTGCGGCGAGCGGTATCAGCTCACTCAAAGGCGGTAATACGGTTAT
CCACAGAATCAGGGGATAACGCAGGAAAGAACATGTGAGCAAAAGGCCAGCAAAAGGCCAGGAACCGTAA
AAAGGCCGCGTTGCTGGCGTTTTTCCATAGGCTCCGCCCCCCTGACGAGCATCACAAAAATCGACGCTCA
AGTCAGAGGTGGCGAAACCCGACAGGACTATAAAGATACCAGGCGTTTCCCCCTGGAAGCTCCCTCGTGC
GCTCTCCTGTTCCGACCCTGCCGCTTACCGGATACCTGTCCGCCTTTCTCCCTTCGGGAAGCGTGGCGCT
TTCTCATAGCTCACGCTGTAGGTATCTCAGTTCGGTGTAGGTCGTTCGCTCCAAGCTGGGCTGTGTGCAC
GAACCCCCCGTTCAGCCCGACCGCTGCGCCTTATCCGGTAACTATCGTCTTGAGTCCAACCCGGTAAGAC
ACGACTTATCGCCACTGGCAGCAGCCACTGGTAACAGGATTAGCAGAGCGAGGTATGTAGGCGGTGCTAC
AGAGTTCTTGAAGTGGTGGCCTAACTACGGCTACACTAGAAGAACAGTATTTGGTATCTGCGCTCTGCTG
AAGCCAGTTACCTTCGGAAAAAGAGTTGGTAGCTCTTGATCCGGCAAACAAACCACCGCTGGTAGCGGTG
GTTTTTTTGTTTGCAAGCAGCAGATTACGCGCAGAAAAAAAGGATCTCAAGAAGATCCTTTGATCTTTTC
TACGGGGTCTGACGCTCAGTGGAACGAAAACTCACGTTAAGGGATTTTGGTCATGAGATTATCAAAAAGG
ATCTTCACCTAGATCCTTTTAAATTAAAAATGAAGTTTTAAATCAATCTAAAGTATATATGAGTAAACTT
GGTCTGACAGTTACCAATGCTTAATCAGTGAGGCACCTATCTCAGCGATCTGTCTATTTCGTTCATCCAT
AGTTGCCTGACTCCCCGTCGTGTAGATAACTACGATACGGGAGGGCTTACCATCTGGCCCCAGTGCTGCA
ATGATACCGCGAGACCCACGCTCACCGGCTCCAGATTTATCAGCAATAAACCAGCCAGCCGGAAGGGCCG
AGCGCAGAAGTGGTCCTGCAACTTTATCCGCCTCCATCCAGTCTATTAATTGTTGCCGGGAAGCTAGAGT
AAGTAGTTCGCCAGTTAATAGTTTGCGCAACGTTGTTGCCATTGCTACAGGCATCGTGGTGTCACGCTCG
TCGTTTGGTATGGCTTCATTCAGCTCCGGTTCCCAACGATCAAGGCGAGTTACATGATCCCCCATGTTGT
GCAAAAAAGCGGTTAGCTCCTTCGGTCCTCCGATCGTTGTCAGAAGTAAGTTGGCCGCAGTGTTATCACT
CATGGTTATGGCAGCACTGCATAATTCTCTTACTGTCATGCCATCCGTAAGATGCTTTTCTGTGACTGGT
GAGTACTCAACCAAGTCATTCTGAGAATAGTGTATGCGGCGACCGAGTTGCTCTTGCCCGGCGTCAATAC
GGGATAATACCGCGCCACATAGCAGAACTTTAAAAGTGCTCATCATTGGAAAACGTTCTTCGGGGCGAAA
ACTCTCAAGGATCTTACCGCTGTTGAGATCCAGTTCGATGTAACCCACTCGTGCACCCAACTGATCTTCA
GCATCTTTTACTTTCACCAGCGTTTCTGGGTGAGCAAAAACAGGAAGGCAAAATGCCGCAAAAAAGGGAA
TAAGGGCGACACGGAAATGTTGAATACTCATACTCTTCCTTTTTCAATATTATTGAAGCATTTATCAGGG
TTATTGTCTCATGAGCGGATACATATTTGAATGTATTTAGAAAAATAAACAAATAGGGGTTCCGCGCACA
TTTCCCCGAAAAGTGCCACCTGAC
Features (pLannotate 1.2.2; 34 found; start..end, strand, type, name):
     31..83      -  misc_feature   bom (fragment): basis of mobility region from pBR322
    238..617     +  enhancer       CMV enhancer: human cytomegalovirus immediate early enhancer
    618..817     +  promoter       CMV promoter: human cytomegalovirus (CMV) immediate early promoter
    835..1015    +  LTR            5' LTR (truncated): truncated 5' long terminal repeat (LTR) from HIV-1
   1062..1187    +  misc_feature   HIV-1 Ψ: packaging signal of human immunodeficiency virus type 1
   1171..1534    +  CDS            HIV-1 gag (fragment): gag protein from human immunodeficiency virus 1; gag
   1680..1913    +  misc_feature   RRE: The Rev response element (RRE) of HIV-1 allows for Rev-dependent mRNA export from the nucleus to the cytoplasm.
   2290..2390    +  CDS            Rev (fragment): human immunodeficiency virus 1 (HIV-1) Rev protein; rev; enhances nuclear export of unspliced and incompletely spliced viral mRNAs
   2440..2557    +  misc_feature   cPPT/CTS: central polypurine tract and central termination sequence of HIV-1
   2608..2848    +  promoter       U6 promoter: RNA polymerase III promoter for human U6 snRNA
   2891..2958    +  misc_RNA       tracrRNA (fragment): trans-activating CRISPR RNA for the Streptococcus pyogenes CRISPR/Cas9 system
   2983..3001    +  CDS            small t antigen (fragment): SV40 (simian virus 40) small t antigen
   3027..3238    +  promoter       EF-1α core promoter: core promoter for human elongation factor EF-1α
   3263..4981    +  CDS            Cas9(N): N-terminal portion of Streptococcus pyogenes Cas9 (Zetsche et al., 2015)
   4868..7366    +  CDS            Cas9(C): C-terminal portion of Streptococcus pyogenes Cas9 (Zetsche et al., 2015)
   7504..8101    +  CDS            PuroR (fragment): puromycin N-acetyltransferase; pac from Streptomyces; confers resistance to puromycin
   8117..8705    +  misc_feature   WPRE: woodchuck hepatitis virus posttranscriptional regulatory element
   8756..8775    +  misc_feature   cPPT/CTS (fragment): central polypurine tract and central termination sequence of HIV-1
   8777..9010    +  LTR            3' LTR (ΔU3): self-inactivating 3' long terminal repeat (LTR) from HIV-1
   9042..9266    +  polyA_signal   bGH poly(A) signal: bovine growth hormone polyadenylation signal
   9270..9291    +  promoter       SV40 promoter (fragment): SV40 enhancer and early promoter
   9312..9740    +  rep_origin     f1 ori (sequence partly withheld): f1 bacteriophage origin of replication; arrow indicates direction of (+) strand synthesis
   9754..10083   +  promoter       SV40 promoter: SV40 enhancer and early promoter
  10131..10178   +  promoter       EM7 promoter: synthetic bacterial promoter&nbsp
  10197..10571   +  CDS            BleoR: antibiotic-binding protein; Sh ble from Streptoalloteichus hindustanus; confers resistance to bleomycin, phleomycin, and Zeocin™
  10581..10706   +  CDS            ble (fragment): BLE_KLEPN - Experimental evidence at protein level: Swiss-Prot protein existence level 1. Binding protein with a strong affinity to the bleomycin family of antibiotics. Binds to CL990; an antimitotic-antibiotic compound. From Klebsiella pneumoniae.
  10701..10822   +  polyA_signal   SV40 poly(A) signal: SV40 polyadenylation signal
  10893..10915   -  protein_bind   lac operator (fragment): The lac repressor binds to the lac operator to inhibit transcription in E. coli. This inhibition can be relieved by adding lactose or isopropyl-β-D-thiogalactopyranoside (IPTG). lac repressor encoded by lacI
  10919..10949   -  promoter       lac promoter: promoter for the E. coli lac operon
  10964..10985   -  protein_bind   CAP binding site: CAP binding activates transcription in the presence of cAMP. E. coli catabolite activator protein
  10998..11090   -  CDS            lacI (fragment): lac repressor; lacI; The lac repressor binds to the lac operator to inhibit transcription in E. coli. This inhibition can be relieved by adding lactose or isopropyl-β-D-thiogalactopyranoside (IPTG).
  11273..11861   -  rep_origin     ori: high-copy-number ColE1/pMB1/pBR322/pUC origin of replication
  12032..12892   -  CDS            AmpR: β-lactamase; bla; confers resistance to ampicillin, carbenicillin, and related antibiotics
  12893..12997   -  promoter       AmpR promoter: bla
