[The description below was written by a language model from this plasmid's Addgene catalogue record and pLannotate feature annotations shown in this document.]
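Description:
pCC_02 is a third-generation, self-inactivating lentiviral CRISPR vector built on the lentiCRISPRv2 backbone, delivering both a guide RNA cassette and the PAM-flexible nuclease SpCas9-NG to mammalian cells from a single plasmid of about 13 kb. In bacteria it is maintained through a high-copy ColE1/pUC-type origin with ampicillin resistance; an f1 origin and an SV40/EM7-driven bleomycin/Zeocin resistance cassette are also annotated in the backbone, outside the viral genome. The transfer region is framed by a CMV enhancer/promoter-driven truncated HIV-1 5' LTR and a ΔU3 3' LTR. It carries the Ψ packaging signal, a gag fragment, the RRE for Rev-dependent export and the cPPT/CTS, so that genomic RNA can be packaged when helper functions are supplied in trans.

Within the provirus, a human U6 (Pol III) promoter precedes a BsmBI cloning site for inserting guide sequences, followed by the optimized "E+F" sgRNA scaffold (annotated as a tracrRNA fragment) and a unique barcode downstream of the sgRNA cassette. A short EF-1α core (EFS) promoter then drives human codon-optimized Cas9-NG, which bears the mutations L1111R, D1135V, G1218R, E1219F, A1322R, R1335V and T1337R. Per the construct name, the nuclease is fused to an NLS and linked through a 2A peptide to puromycin N-acetyltransferase for selection of transduced cells. A WPRE enhances transcript expression. The catalogue lists the species as "Staphylococcus pyogenes", whereas the feature annotations identify the Cas9 as coming from Streptococcus pyogenes. The vector is intended for gene knockout, and the associated publication title indicates use in high-throughput screens of PAM-flexible Cas9 variants.
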