Addgene plasmid #139087: pCC_02 - hU6-BsmBI-sgRNA(E+F)-barcode-EFS-Cas9NG-NLS-2A-Puro-WPRE
Purpose: Expresses human codon-optimized Cas9-NG nuclease in mammalian cells. For cloning of sgRNAs using BsmBI. Contains a unique barcode downstream of sgRNA cassette.
Depositing lab: Neville Sanjana. Depositing organization: New York Genome Center. Publication: High-Throughput Screens of PAM-Flexible Cas9 Variants for Gene Knockout and Transcriptional Modulation. Legut M, Daniloski Z, Xue X, McKenzie D, Guo X, Wessels HH, Sanjana NE. Cell Rep. 2020 Mar 3;30(9):2859-2868.e5. doi: 10.1016/j.celrep.2020.02.010. PubMed 32130891.
Backbone
  Vector backbone: lentiCRISPRv2
  Vector type: Mammalian Expression, Lentiviral, CRISPR
  Selectable markers: Puromycin
Growth in bacteria
  Bacterial resistance: Ampicillin, 100 μg/mL
  Growth temperature: 37°C
  Growth strain: NEB Stable
  Copy number: High Copy
Gene/Insert
  Gene/Insert name: SpCas9-NG
  Species: Staphylococcus pyogenes
  Mutation: L1111R, D1135V,G1218R, E1219F, A1322R, R1335V, T1337R
  Cloning method: Gibson Cloning
Terms and licenses: Academic/Nonprofit Terms; Industry Terms: Not Available to Industry
How to cite: pCC_02 - hU6-BsmBI-sgRNA(E+F)-barcode-EFS-Cas9NG-NLS-2A-Puro-WPRE was a gift from Neville Sanjana (Addgene plasmid # 139087 ; http://n2t.net/addgene:139087 ; RRID:Addgene_139087)
